Addgene plasmid #200148: pHHYTK115
Purpose: Type 3a part for Modular Cloning in Yeast
Depositing lab: Johannes Herrmann. Depositing organization: Rheinland-Pfälzische Technische Universität Kaiserslautern. Publication: A modular cloning (MoClo) toolkit for reliable intracellular protein targeting in the yeast Saccharomyces cerevisiae. Simakin P, Koch C, Herrmann JM. Microb Cell. 2023 Feb 28;10(4):78-87. doi: 10.15698/mic2023.04.794. eCollection 2023 Apr 3. PubMed 37009624.
Backbone
  Vector backbone: pYTK001
  Backbone manufacturer: John Dueber Lab, https://doi.org/10.1021/sb500366v
  Vector type: Bacterial Expression, Synthetic Biology
Growth in bacteria
  Bacterial resistance: Chloramphenicol, 25 μg/mL
  Growth temperature: 37°C
  Growth strain: DH5alpha
  Copy number: High Copy
Gene/Insert
  Gene/Insert name: ymNeonGreen
  Species: B. lanceolatum
  Insert size (bp): 711
  Cloning method: Restriction Enzyme; 5′ cloning site BsmBI (destroyed during cloning); 3′ cloning site BsmBI (destroyed during cloning)
Terms and licenses: Academic/Nonprofit Terms; Industry Terms: Not Available to Industry
How to cite: pHHYTK115 was a gift from Johannes Herrmann (Addgene plasmid # 200148 ; http://n2t.net/addgene:200148 ; RRID:Addgene_200148)
