[The description below was written by a language model from this plasmid's Addgene catalogue record and pLannotate feature annotations shown in this document.]
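Description:
pHHYTK115 is a small (about 2.4 kb) part-storage plasmid for the yeast Modular Cloning (MoClo) system, built in the pYTK001 entry vector of the Yeast Toolkit. It is maintained in E. coli through a high-copy ColE1/pUC-type origin of replication and selected with chloramphenicol through a cat gene driven by its native cat promoter. A minimal lambda t0 terminator lies between the resistance cassette and the insert. The plasmid carries no yeast origin, yeast marker, or promoter for the insert, so it is not an expression vector in its own right but a donor of a standardized DNA part.

The payload is ymNeonGreen, a 711 bp coding sequence for the bright, rapidly maturing monomeric green/yellow fluorescent protein derived from Branchiostoma lanceolatum; the "y" prefix presumably indicates a yeast-adapted version, although the record does not spell this out. The insert was introduced through BsmBI sites that were destroyed during cloning, as is normal for entry into pYTK001. It is catalogued as a Type 3a part, which in the Yeast Toolkit syntax is the N-terminal portion of a split coding-sequence position, so it can be joined in frame to a downstream Type 3b coding part. In a Golden Gate assembly it would be released and combined with promoter, further coding, terminator and vector parts to build a complete yeast transcription unit.

The plasmid belongs to a toolkit for reliable intracellular protein targeting in Saccharomyces cerevisiae. In that context it most likely serves as a fluorescent reporter module for fusion proteins whose localization can be followed by microscopy.
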