Features (pLannotate 1.2.2; 5 found; start..end, strand, type, name):
     11..718     +  CDS            mNeonGreen: mNeonGreen is a basic (constitutively fluorescent) green/yellow fluorescent protein published in 2013, derived from Branchiostoma lanceolatum. It is reported to be a very rapidly-maturing monomer with moderate acid sensitivity.
    738..772     -  terminator     lambda t0 terminator: minimal transcription terminator from phage lambda (Scholtissek and Grosse, 1987)
    846..1502    -  CDS            cat: CAT_ECOLX - Experimental evidence at protein level: Swiss-Prot protein existence level 1. This enzyme is an effector of chloramphenicol resistance in bacteria. From Escherichia coli. This protein is used as a marker in many commonly used cloning vectors, such as pACYC184.
   1503..1600    -  promoter       cat promoter: promoter of the E. coli cat gene encoding chloramphenicol acetyltransferase
   1684..2272    +  rep_origin     ori: high-copy-number ColE1/pMB1/pBR322/pUC origin of replication
>Addgene plasmid #200148 | pHHYTK115 | addgene full sequence | sequence record 392127 | Addgene NGS Result
TCGGTCTCATATGGACTCTAAGGGTGAAGAAGATAACATGGCTTCTTTGCCAGCCACCCACGAGTTGCAC
ATCTTCGGTTCCATTAACGGTGTCGACTTCGATATGGTCGGTCAAGGTACCGGTAACCCAAACGACGGTT
ACGAAGAATTGAACTTGAAGTCTACCAAGGGCGACTTGCAGTTCTCCCCTTGGATTTTGGTTCCACACAT
CGGTTACGGTTTCCACCAATACTTGCCATACCCAGACGGTATGTCCCCATTCCAAGCCGCCATGGTTGAC
GGTTCTGGTTACCAAGTCCACAGAACCATGCAATTCGAAGACGGTGCTTCCTTGACCGTGAACTACAGAT
ACACCTACGAAGGTTCTCACATCAAGGGCGAAGCCCAAGTTAAGGGTACCGGTTTCCCTGCTGACGGTCC
AGTCATGACTAACTCCTTGACCGCTGCTGACTGGTGTCGTTCCAAGAAGACCTACCCAAACGATAAGACC
ATCATTTCCACTTTCAAGTGGTCCTACACCACCGGTAACGGCAAGAGATACCGCTCTACCGCTCGTACCA
CCTACACCTTCGCCAAGCCAATGGCTGCCAACTACTTGAAGAACCAGCCTATGTACGTCTTCCGTAAGAC
CGAGCTGAAGCATTCCAAGACTGAATTGAACTTCAAGGAATGGCAAAAGGCTTTCACCGACGTCATGGGT
ATGGACGAATTGTACAAGGGTTCTTGAGACCAGACCAATAAAAAACGCCCGGCGGCAACCGAGCGTTCTG
AACAAATCCAGATGGAGTTCTGAGGTCATTACTGGATCTATCAACAGGAGTCCAAGCGAGCTCGATATCA
AATTACGCCCCGCCCTGCCACTCATCGCAGTACTGTTGTAATTCATTAAGCATTCTGCCGACATGGAAGC
CATCACAAACGGCATGATGAACCTGAATCGCCAGCGGCATCAGCACCTTGTCGCCTTGCGTATAATATTT
GCCCATGGTGAAAACGGGGGCGAAGAAGTTGTCCATATTGGCCACGTTTAAATCAAAACTGGTGAAACTC
ACCCAGGGATTGGCTGAAACGAAAAACATATTCTCAATAAACCCTTTAGGGAAATAGGCCAGGTTTTCAC
CGTAACACGCCACATCTTGCGAATATATGTGTAGAAACTGCCGGAAATCGTCGTGGTATTCACTCCAGAG
CGATGAAAACGTTTCAGTTTGCTCATGGAAAACGGTGTAACAAGGGTGAACACTATCCCATATCACCAGC
TCACCGTCTTTCATTGCCATACGAAATTCCGGATGAGCATTCATCAGGCGGGCAAGAATGTGAATAAAGG
CCGGATAAAACTTGTGCTTATTTTTCTTTACGGTCTTTAAAAAGGCCGTAATATCCAGCTGAACGGTCTG
GTTATAGGTACATTGAGCAACTGACTGAAATGCCTCAAAATGTTCTTTACGATGCCATTGGGATATATCA
ACGGTGGTATATCCAGTGATTTTTTTCTCCATTTTAGCTTCCTTAGCTCCTGAAAATCTCGATAACTCAA
AAAATACGCCCGGTAGTGATCTTATTTCATTATGGTGAAAGTTGGAACCTCTTACGTGCCCGATCAATCA
TGACCAAAATCCCTTAACGTGAGTTTTCGTTCCACTGAGCGTCAGACCCCGTAGAAAAGATCAAAGGATC
TTCTTGAGATCCTTTTTTTCTGCGCGTAATCTGCTGCTTGCAAACAAAAAAACCACCGCTACCAGCGGTG
GTTTGTTTGCCGGATCAAGAGCTACCAACTCTTTTTCCGAAGGTAACTGGCTTCAGCAGAGCGCAGATAC
CAAATACTGTTCTTCTAGTGTAGCCGTAGTTAGGCCACCACTTCAAGAACTCTGTAGCACCGCCTACATA
CCTCGCTCTGCTAATCCTGTTACCAGTGGCTGCTGCCAGTGGCGATAAGTCGTGTCTTACCGGGTTGGAC
TCAAGACGATAGTTACCGGATAAGGCGCAGCGGTCGGGCTGAACGGGGGGTTCGTGCACACAGCCCAGCT
TGGAGCGAACGACCTACACCGAACTGAGATACCTACAGCGTGAGCTATGAGAAAGCGCCACGCTTCCCGA
AGGGAGAAAGGCGGACAGGTATCCGGTAAGCGGCAGGGTCGGAACAGGAGAGCGCACGAGGGAGCTTCCA
GGGGGAAACGCCTGGTATCTTTATAGTCCTGTCGGGTTTCGCCACCTCTGACTTGAGCGTCGATTTTTGT
GATGCTCGTCAGGGGGGCGGAGCCTATGGAAAAACGCCAGCAACGCGGCCTTTTTACGGTTCCTGGCCTT
TTGCTGGCCTTTTGCTCACATGTTCTTTCCTGCGTTATCCCCTGATTCTGTGGATAACCGTAG
